>Addgene plasmid #36359 | pSMP-EZH1_1 | depositor partial sequence | sequence record 45516 | hairpin
TGCTGTTGACAGTGAGCGACGAAGAGCTCTTCTTTGATTATAGTGAAGCCACAGATGTATAATCAAAGAA
GAGCTCTTCGCTGCCTACTGCCTCGGA
