>Addgene plasmid #36359 | pSMP-EZH1_1 | addgene partial sequence | sequence record 46581 | pSMP-F (5' TACATCGTGACCTGGGAAG 3')
GGGCAGCCCTTTGTCACCCTAAGCCTCCGCCTCCTCTTCCTCCATCCGCCCCGTCTCTCCCCCTTGAACC
TCCTCGTTCGACCCCGCCTCGATCCTCCCTTTATCCAGCCCTCACTCCTTCTCTAGGCGCCGGAATTAGA
TCTCTCGACTAGGGATAACAGGGTAATTGTTTGAATGAGGCTTCAGTACTTTACAGAATCGTTGCCTGCA
CATCTTGGAAACACTTGCTGGGATTACTTCTTCAGGTTAACCCAACAGAAGGCTCGAGAAGGTATATTGC
TGTTGACAGTGAGCGACGAAGAGCTCTTCTTTGATTATAGTGAAGCCACAGATGTATAATCAAAGAAGAG
CTCTTCGCTGCCTACTGCCTCGGAATTCAAGGGGCTACTTTAGGAGCAATTATCTTGTTTACTAAAACTG
AATACCTTGCTATCTCTTTGATACATTTTTACAAAGCTGAATTAAAATGGTATAAATTAAATCACTTTTT
TCAATTGGAAGACTAATGCGTTTAAACACGCGGCGACGCGTTCTACCGGGTAGGGGAGGCGCTTTTCCCA
AGGCAGTCTGGAGCATGCGCTTTAGCAGCCCCGCTGGGCACTTGGCGCTACACAAGTGGCCTCTGGCCTC
GCACACATTCCACATCCACCGGTAGGCGCCAACCGGCTCCGTTCTTTGGTGGCCCCTTCGCGCCACCTTC
TACTCCTCCCCTAGTCAGGAAGTTCCCCCCCGCCCCGCAGCTCGCGTCGTGCAGGACGTGACAAATGGAA
GTAGCACGTCTCACTAGTCTCGTGCAGATGGACAGCACCGCTGAGCAATG
