[The description below was written by a language model from this plasmid's Addgene catalogue record.]
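Description:
pSMP-EZH1_1 is a retroviral RNAi vector built on the pSMP backbone (about 6.7 kb without insert) and carries a short hairpin RNA directed against human EZH1, also known as KMT6B, a histone methyltransferase. The hairpin-encoding insert was placed between XhoI and EcoRI sites, both of which remain intact, so the cassette can be excised or exchanged. The "_1" suffix suggests it is one of several hairpins against the same gene, although the record describes only this one. No feature table accompanies the record, so the promoter driving the hairpin, the design of any surrounding scaffold, and the identity of the viral long terminal repeats and packaging elements are not stated.

In bacteria the plasmid is maintained as a high-copy construct under ampicillin selection, and it is propagated in a recombination-deficient strain, as is common for retroviral plasmids whose repeated terminal sequences can be unstable. In mammalian cells, the vector is delivered as packaged retrovirus that integrates into the host genome. A puromycin resistance marker then allows selection of transduced cells for stable, long-term knockdown rather than transient silencing.

The associated work examined chromatin-modifying enzymes as modulators of cellular reprogramming. The construct therefore serves as a loss-of-function tool for depleting EZH1 in human cells and testing how reduced levels of this chromatin regulator affect reprogramming or other chromatin-dependent processes.
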