Addgene plasmid #36359: pSMP-EZH1_1
Depositing lab: George Daley. Depositing organization: Boston Children's Hospital. Publication: Chromatin-modifying enzymes as modulators of reprogramming. Onder TT, Kara N, Cherry A, Sinha AU, Zhu N, Bernt KM, Cahan P, Marcarci BO, Unternaehrer J, Gupta PB, Lander ES, Armstrong SA, Daley GQ. Nature. 2012 Mar 4;483(7391):598-602. doi: 10.1038/nature10953. PubMed 22388813.
Backbone
  Vector backbone: pSMP
  Backbone manufacturer: Steve Elledge
  Backbone size w/o insert (bp): 6699
  Vector type: Mammalian Expression, Retroviral, RNAi
  Selectable markers: Puromycin
Growth in bacteria
  Bacterial resistance: Ampicillin, 100 μg/mL
  Growth temperature: 30°C
  Growth strain: Stbl3
  Copy number: High Copy
Gene/Insert
  Gene/Insert name: EZH1
  gRNA/shRNA sequence: GAAGAGCTCTTCTTTGATT
  Species: H. sapiens (human)
  Entrez Gene: EZH1 (a.k.a. KMT6B)
  Cloning method: Restriction Enzyme; 5′ cloning site XhoI (not destroyed); 3′ cloning site EcoRI (not destroyed)
  Sequencing primers: 5′ pSMP-F
Terms and licenses: Academic/Nonprofit Terms; Industry Terms: Not Available to Industry
How to cite: pSMP-EZH1_1 was a gift from George Daley (Addgene plasmid # 36359 ; http://n2t.net/addgene:36359 ; RRID:Addgene_36359)
